>Addgene plasmid #81367 | pDONR223_NFKBIA_p.P137S | addgene full sequence | sequence record 167782 | Addgene NGS Result
GGCAGTTCCCTACTCTCGCGTTAACGCTAGCATGGATGTTTTCCCAGTCACGACGTTGTAAAACGACGGC
CAGTCTTAAGCTCGGGCCCCAAATAATGATTTTATTTTGACTGATAGTGACCTGTTCGTTGCAACAAATT
GATGAGCAATGCTTTTTTATAATGCCAACTTTGTACAAAAAAGTTGGCACCATGTTCCAGGCGGCCGAGC
GCCCCCAGGAGTGGGCCATGGAGGGCCCCCGCGACGGGCTGAAGAAGGAGCGGCTACTGGACGACCGCCA
CGACAGCGGCCTGGACTCCATGAAAGACGAGGAGTACGAGCAGATGGTCAAGGAGCTGCAGGAGATCCGC
CTCGAGCCGCAGGAGGTGCCGCGCGGCTCGGAGCCCTGGAAGCAGCAGCTCACCGAGGACGGGGACCCGT
TCCTGCACTTGGCCATCATCCATGAAGAAAAGGCACTGACCATGGAAGTGATCCGCCAGGTGAAGGGAGA
CCTGGCCTTCCTCAACTTCCAGAACAACCTGCAGCAGACTCCACTCCACTTGGCTGTGATCACCAACCAG
CCAGAAATTGCTGAGGCACTTCTGGGAGCTGGCTGTGATTCTGAGCTCCGAGACTTTCGAGGAAATACCC
CCCTACACCTTGCCTGTGAGCAGGGCTGCCTGGCCAGCGTGGGAGTCCTGACTCAGTCCTGCACCACCCC
GCACCTCCACTCCATCCTGAAGGCTACCAACTACAATGGCCACACGTGTCTACACTTAGCCTCTATCCAT
GGCTACCTGGGCATCGTGGAGCTTTTGGTGTCCTTGGGTGCTGATGTCAATGCTCAGGAGCCCTGTAATG
GCCGGACTGCCCTTCACCTCGCAGTGGACCTGCAAAATCCTGACCTGGTGTCACTCCTGTTGAAGTGTGG
GGCTGATGTCAACAGAGTTACCTACCAGGGCTATTCTCCCTACCAGCTCACCTGGGGCCGCCCAAGCACC
CGGATACAGCAGCAGCTGGGCCAGCTGACACTAGAAAACCTTCAGATGCTGCCAGAGAGTGAGGATGAGG
AGAGCTATGACACAGAGTCAGAGTTCACGGAGTTCACAGAGGACGAGCTGCCCTATGATGACTGTGTGTT
TGGAGGCCAGCGTCTGACGTTATGCCCAACTTTCTTGTACAAAGTTGGCATTATAAGAAAGCATTGCTTA
TCAATTTGTTGCAACGAACAGGTCACTATCAGTCAAAATAAAATCATTATTTGCCATCCAGCTGATATCC
CCTATAGTGAGTCGTATTACATGGTCATAGCTGTTTCCTGGCAGCTCTGGCCCGTGTCTCAAAATCTCTG
ATGTTACATTGCACAAGATAAAAATATATCATCATGCCTCCTCTAGACCAGCCAGGACAGAAATGCCTCG
ACTTCGCTGCTACCCAAGGTTGCCGGGTGACGCACACCGTGGAAACGGATGAAGGCACGAACCCAGTGGA
CATAAGCCTGTTCGGTTCGTAAGCTGTAATGCAAGTAGCGTATGCGCTCACGCAACTGGTCCAGAACCTT
GACCGAACGCAGCGGTGGTAACGGCGCAGTGGCGGTTTTCATGGCTTGTTATGACTGTTTTTTTGGGGTA
CAGTCTATGCCTCGGGCATCCAAGCAGCAAGCGCGTTACGCCGTGGGTCGATGTTTGATGTTATGGAGCA
GCAACGATGTTACGCAGCAGGGCAGTCGCCCTAAAACAAAGTTAAACATTATGAGGGAAGCGGTGATCGC
CGAAGTATCGACTCAACTATCAGAGGTAGTTGGCGTCATCGAGCGCCATCTCGAACCGACGTTGCTGGCC
GTACATTTGTACGGCTCCGCAGTGGATGGCGGCCTGAAGCCACACAGTGATATTGATTTGCTGGTTACGG
TGACCGTAAGGCTTGATGAAACAACGCGGCGAGCTTTGATCAACGACCTTTTGGAAACTTCGGCTTCCCC
TGGAGAGAGCGAGATTCTCCGCGCTGTAGAAGTCACCATTGTTGTGCACGACGACATCATTCCGTGGCGT
TATCCAGCTAAGCGCGAACTGCAATTTGGAGAATGGCAGCGCAATGACATTCTTGCAGGTATCTTCGAGC
CAGCCACGATCGACATTGATCTGGCTATCTTGCTGACAAAAGCAAGAGAACATAGCGTTGCCTTGGTAGG
TCCAGCGGCGGAGGAACTCTTTGATCCGGTTCCTGAACAGGATCTATTTGAGGCGCTAAATGAAACCTTA
ACGCTATGGAACTCGCCGCCCGACTGGGCTGGCGATGAGCGAAATGTAGTGCTTACGTTGTCCCGCATTT
GGTACAGCGCAGTAACCGGCAAAATCGCGCCGAAGGATGTCGCTGCCGACTGGGCAATGGAGCGCCTGCC
GGCCCAGTATCAGCCCGTCATACTTGAAGCTAGACAGGCTTATCTTGGACAAGAAGAAGATCGCTTGGCC
TCGCGCGCAGATCAGTTGGAAGAATTTGTCCACTACGTGAAAGGCGAGATCACCAAGGTAGTCGGCAAAT
AACCCTCGAGCCACCCATGACCAAAATCCCTTAACGTGAGTTACGCGTCGTTCCACTGAGCGTCAGACCC
CGTAGAAAAGATCAAAGGATCTTCTTGAGATCCTTTTTTTCTGCGCGTAATCTGCTGCTTGCAAACAAAA
AAACCACCGCTACCAGCGGTGGTTTGTTTGCCGGATCAAGAGCTACCAACTCTTTTTCCGAAGGTAACTG
GCTTCAGCAGAGCGCAGATACCAAATACTGTTCTTCTAGTGTAGCCGTAGTTAGGCCACCACTTCAAGAA
CTCTGTAGCACCGCCTACATACCTCGCTCTGCTAATCCTGTTACCAGTGGCTGCTGCCAGTGGCGATAAG
TCGTGTCTTACCGGGTTGGACTCAAGACGATAGTTACCGGATAAGGCGCAGCGGTCGGGCTGAACGGGGG
GTTCGTGCACACAGCCCAGCTTGGAGCGAACGACCTACACCGAACTGAGATACCTACAGCGTGAGCTATG
AGAAAGCGCCACGCTTCCCGAAGGGAGAAAGGCGGACAGGTATCCGGTAAGCGGCAGGGTCGGAACAGGA
GAGCGCACGAGGGAGCTTCCAGGGGGAAACGCCTGGTATCTTTATAGTCCTGTCGGGTTTCGCCACCTCT
GACTTGAGCGTCGATTTTTGTGATGCTCGTCAGGGGGGCGGAGCCTATGGAAAAACGCCAGCAACGCGGC
CTTTTTACGGTTCCTGGCCTTTTGCTGGCCTTTTGCTCACATGTTCTTTCCTGCGTTATCCCCTGATTCT
GTGGATAACCGTATTACCGCCTTTGAGTGAGCTGATACCGCTCGCCGCAGCCGAACGACCGAGCGCAGCG
AGTCAGTGAGCGAGGAAGCGGAAGAGCGCCCAATACGCAAACCGCCTCTCCCCGCGCGTTGGCCGATTCA
TTAATGCAGCTGGCACGACAGGTTTCCCGACTGGAAAGCGGGCAGTGAGCGCAACGCAATTAATACGCGT
ACCGCTAGCCAGGAAGAGTTTGTAGAAACGCAAAAAGGCCATCCGTCAGGATGGCCTTCTGCTTAGTTTG
ATGCCTGGCAGTTTATGGCGGGCGTCCTGCCCGCCACCCTCCGGGCCGTTGCTTCACAACGTTCAAATCC
GCTCCCGGCGGATTTGTCCTACTCAGGAGAGCGTTCACCGACAAACAACAGATAAAACGAAAGGCCCAGT
CTTCCGACTGAGCCTTTCGTTTTATTTGATGCCT
Features (pLannotate 1.2.2; 12 found; start..end, strand, type, name):
     38..74      -  CDS            lacZα (fragment): LacZα fragment of β-galactosidase; lacZ fragment
     91..186     +  protein_bind   attL3: mutant version of attL; recombination site for the Gateway® LR reaction LR Clonase™
    192..1142    +  CDS            NFKBIA: IKBA_HUMAN - Also known as IKBA, MAD3, NFKBI. Experimental evidence at protein level: Swiss-Prot protein existence level 1. Inhibits the activity of dimeric NF-kappa-B/REL complexes by trapping REL dimers in the cytoplasm through masking of their nuclear localization signals. On cellular stimulation by immune and proinflammatory responses, becomes phosphorylated promoting ubiquitination and degradation, enabling the dimeric RELA to translocate to the nucleus and activate transcription. From Homo sapiens (Human).
   1145..1243    -  protein_bind   attL2: mutant version of attL; recombination site for the Gateway® LR reaction LR Clonase™
   1261..1279    -  promoter       T7 promoter: promoter for bacteriophage T7 RNA polymerase
   1469..1492    +  promoter       Pc promoter (fragment): intI1 (promoter lies within the coding sequence); class 1 integron promoter
   1668..1724    +  CDS            GmR (fragment): gentamycin acetyltransferase; aacC1; confers resistance to gentamycin
   1731..2522    +  CDS            SmR: aminoglycoside adenylyltransferase (Murphy, 1985); aadA; confers resistance to spectinomycin and streptomycin
   2615..3203    +  rep_origin     ori: high-copy-number ColE1/pMB1/pBR322/pUC origin of replication
   3386..3478    +  CDS            lacI (fragment): lac repressor; lacI; The lac repressor binds to the lac operator to inhibit transcription in E. coli. This inhibition can be relieved by adding lactose or isopropyl-β-D-thiogalactopyranoside (IPTG).
   3533..3560    -  terminator     rrnB T2 terminator: transcription terminator T2 from the E. coli rrnB gene
   3692..3735    +  terminator     rrnB T1 terminator: Escherichia coli rrnB; transcription terminator T1 from the E. coli rrnB gene
