[The description below was written by a language model from this plasmid's Addgene catalogue record and pLannotate feature annotations shown in this document.]
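Description:
pDONR223_NFKBIA_p.P137S is a Gateway entry clone built on the Invitrogen pDONR223 backbone and carrying a variant human NFKBIA open reading frame. It belongs to the Target Accelerator Plasmid Collection, a set of cancer-associated alleles assembled for systematic functional testing. The plasmid is about 3.7 kb and is maintained in E. coli at high copy through a ColE1/pUC-type origin. Selection is with spectinomycin, conferred by the aadA (SmR) aminoglycoside adenylyltransferase gene, which sits downstream of a class 1 integron Pc promoter fragment. Short lacZα, lacI and gentamicin-resistance remnants are annotated but are only fragments. The rrnB T1 and T2 terminators lie upstream of the cloning region and help insulate it from read-through transcription.

The insert encodes IκBα, the inhibitor that holds NF-κB/REL dimers in the cytoplasm by masking their nuclear localization signals until stimulus-induced phosphorylation and degradation release them. The name highlights the P137S substitution, but the catalogue entry also lists S76P, so the clone carries two recorded amino-acid changes relative to the reference transcript. The ORF is flanked by two attL recombination sites (annotated by the software as attL3 and attL2), which allow transfer into attR-containing destination vectors by an LR Clonase reaction. No promoter drives the insert in this plasmid; a T7 promoter lies outside the attL cassette, facing the insert in antisense orientation. The clone is therefore a shuttle and sequencing template rather than an expression construct. The insert is in the "open" configuration, with no stop codon after the coding sequence, so it can be fused in frame to C-terminal tags supplied by a destination vector. Typical use is moving the allele into expression vectors to compare the variant's function with wild-type NFKBIA.
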