Addgene plasmid #81367: pDONR223_NFKBIA_p.P137S
Purpose: Gateway Donor vector containing NFKBIA , part of the Target Accelerator Plasmid Collection.
Depositing lab: Jesse Boehm & William Hahn & David Root. Depositing organization: Broad Institute. Publication: Systematic Functional Interrogation of Rare Cancer Variants Identifies Oncogenic Alleles. Kim E, Ilic N, Shrestha Y, Zou L, Kamburov A, Zhu C, Yang X, Lubonja R, Tran N, Nguyen C, Lawrence MS, Piccioni F, Bagul M, Doench JG, Chouinard CR, Wu X, Hogstrom L, Natoli T, Tamayo P, Horn H, Corsello SM, Lage K, Root DE, Subramanian A, Golub TR, Getz G, Boehm JS, Hahn WC. Cancer Discov. 2016 Jul;6(7):714-26. doi: 10.1158/2159-8290.CD-16-0160. Epub 2016 May 4. PubMed 27147599.
Backbone
  Vector backbone: pDONR223
  Backbone manufacturer: Invitrogen
  Backbone size w/o insert (bp): 2790
  Vector type: Gateway Entry vector
Growth in bacteria
  Bacterial resistance: Spectinomycin, 50 μg/mL
  Growth temperature: 37°C
  Growth strain: DH5alpha
  Copy number: High Copy
Gene/Insert
  Gene/Insert name: NFKBIA
  Species: H. sapiens (human)
  Mutation: S76P; P137S
  GenBank ID: NM_020529.2
  Entrez Gene: NFKBIA (a.k.a. EDAID2, IKBA, MAD-3, NFKBI)
  Promoter: None
  Cloning method: Gateway Cloning
  Sequencing primers: 5′ M13pUC-fwd; 3′ M13-Rev
Terms and licenses: Academic/Nonprofit Terms; Industry Terms: Not Available to Industry
Depositor comments: Open state: NO stop codon immediately follows insert
How to cite: pDONR223_NFKBIA_p.P137S was a gift from Jesse Boehm & William Hahn & David Root (Addgene plasmid # 81367 ; http://n2t.net/addgene:81367 ; RRID:Addgene_81367)
