>Addgene plasmid #81367 | pDONR223_NFKBIA_p.P137S | depositor partial sequence | sequence record 154686 | Insert sequence
ATGTTCCAGGCGGCCGAGCGCCCCCAGGAGTGGGCCATGGAGGGCCCCCGCGACGGGCTGAAGAAGGAGC
GGCTACTGGACGACCGCCACGACAGCGGCCTGGACTCCATGAAAGACGAGGAGTACGAGCAGATGGTCAA
GGAGCTGCAGGAGATCCGCCTCGAGCCGCAGGAGGTGCCGCGCGGCTCGGAGCCCTGGAAGCAGCAGCTC
ACCGAGGACGGGGACCCGTTCCTGCACTTGGCCATCATCCATGAAGAAAAGGCACTGACCATGGAAGTGA
TCCGCCAGGTGAAGGGAGACCTGGCCTTCCTCAACTTCCAGAACAACCTGCAGCAGACTCCACTCCACTT
GGCTGTGATCACCAACCAGCCAGAAATTGCTGAGGCACTTCTGGGAGCTGGCTGTGATTCTGAGCTCCGA
GACTTTCGAGGAAATACCCCCCTACACCTTGCCTGTGAGCAGGGCTGCCTGGCCAGCGTGGGAGTCCTGA
CTCAGTCCTGCACCACCCCGCACCTCCACTCCATCCTGAAGGCTACCAACTACAATGGCCACACGTGTCT
ACACTTAGCCTCTATCCATGGCTACCTGGGCATCGTGGAGCTTTTGGTGTCCTTGGGTGCTGATGTCAAT
GCTCAGGAGCCCTGTAATGGCCGGACTGCCCTTCACCTCGCAGTGGACCTGCAAAATCCTGACCTGGTGT
CACTCCTGTTGAAGTGTGGGGCTGATGTCAACAGAGTTACCTACCAGGGCTATTCTCCCTACCAGCTCAC
CTGGGGCCGCCCAAGCACCCGGATACAGCAGCAGCTGGGCCAGCTGACACTAGAAAACCTTCAGATGCTG
CCAGAGAGTGAGGATGAGGAGAGCTATGACACAGAGTCAGAGTTCACGGAGTTCACAGAGGACGAGCTGC
CCTATGATGACTGTGTGTTTGGAGGCCAGCGTCTGACGTTA
